>Addgene plasmid #57175 | PA-mCherry1-FAK-5 | addgene full sequence | sequence record 230174 | Addgene NGS Result
CGTTACATAACTTACGGTAAATGGCCCGCCTGGCTGACCGCCCAACGACCCCCGCCCATTGACGTCAATA
ATGACGTATGTTCCCATAGTAACGCCAATAGGGACTTTCCATTGACGTCAATGGGTGGAGTATTTACGGT
AAACTGCCCACTTGGCAGTACATCAAGTGTATCATATGCCAAGTACGCCCCCTATTGACGTCAATGACGG
TAAATGGCCCGCCTGGCATTATGCCCAGTACATGACCTTATGGGACTTTCCTACTTGGCAGTACATCTAC
GTATTAGTCATCGCTATTACCATGGTGATGCGGTTTTGGCAGTACATCAATGGGCGTGGATAGCGGTTTG
ACTCACGGGGATTTCCAAGTCTCCACCCCATTGACGTCAATGGGAGTTTGTTTTGGCACCAAAATCAACG
GGACTTTCCAAAATGTCGTAACAACTCCGCCCCATTGACGCAAATGGGCGGTAGGCGTGTACGGTGGGAG
GTCTATATAAGCAGAGCTGGTTTAGTGAACCGTCAGATCCGCTAGCGCTACCGGTCGCCACCATGGTGAG
CAAGGGCGAGGAGGATAACATGGCCATCATTAAGGAGTTCATGCGCTTCAAGGTGCACATGGAGGGGTCC
GTGAACGGCCACGTGTTCGAGATCGAGGGCGAGGGCGAGGGCCGCCCCTACGAGGGCACCCAGACCGCCA
AGCTGAAGGTGACCAAGGGCGGCCCCCTGCCCTTCACCTGGGACATCCTGAGCCCTCAGTTCATGTACGG
CTCCAATGCCTACGTGAAGCACCCCGCCGACATCCCCGACTACTTTAAGCTGTCCTTCCCCGAGGGCTTC
AAGTGGGAGCGCGTGATGAAATTCGAGGACGGCGGCGTGGTGACCGTGACCCAGGACTCCTCCCTGCAGG
ACGGCGAGTTCATCTACAAGGTGAAGCTGCGCGGCACCAACTTCCCCTCCGACGGCCCCGTGATGCAGAA
GAAGACCATGGGCTGGGAGGCCCTCTCCGAGCGGATGTACCCCGAGGACGGCGCCCTGAAGGGCGAGGTC
AAGCCCAGAGTGAAGCTGAAGGACGGCGGCCACTACGACGCTGAGGTCAAGACCACCTACAAGGCCAAGA
AGCCCGTGCAGCTGCCCGGCGCCTACAACGTCAACCGCAAGCTGGACATCACCAGCCACAACGAGGACTA
CACCATCGTGGAGCAGTACGAGAGAGCCGAGGGCCGCCACTCCACCGGCGGCATGGACGAGCTGTACAAG
TCCGGACTCAGATCTATGGCAGCAGCTTACCTTGATCCAAACTTGAATCATACACCAAGTTCAAGTGCAA
AGACGCACCTCGGTACTGGGATGGAGCGTTCCCCGGGGGCCATGGAGCGAGTCCTAAAGGTTTTTCACTA
CTTTGAAAACAGCAGCGAGCCAACGACGTGGGCCAGCATTATCCGGCATGGAGATGCTACTGATGTTCGA
GGCATAATACAGAAGATTGTGGACTGTCACAAAGTGAAAAATGTGGCCTGCTATGGGTTGCGACTCAGTC
ATCTGCAGTCTGAGGAGGTTCACTGGCTGCACCTGGACATGGGGGTATCCAATGTGAGAGAGAAATTTGA
ACTAGCACATCCTCCAGAAGAATGGAAATATGAACTGAGAATTCGGTACCTGCCC
[369 nt withheld, positions 1666-2034]
GACAAGGAATGCTTCAAGTGTGCCCTTGGTTCAAGCTGGATTATTTCAGTGGAGCTGGCAATTGGCCCAG
AGGAAGGAATCAGCTACCTTACAGACAAGGGTGCAAATCCAACTCACCTGGCAGATTTTAATCAAGTACA
AACTATTCAGTATTCAAACAGTGAAGACAAGGACAGAAAAGGGATGTTGCAACTGAAGATAGCTGGTGCA
CCTGAGCCTCTGACAGTGACAGCACCATCCTTAACCATTGCAGAGAATATGGCTGACTTGATAGACGGAT
ACTGCCGACTGGTGAATGGAGCCACGCAATCTTTTATTATCAGGCCACAGAAAGAAGGTGAAAGAGCTTT
ACCATCAATACCAAAGCTGGCCAACAATGAGAAGCAAGGAGTAAGGTCGCACACAGTCTCTGTATCAGAA
ACAGATGACTATGCAGAGATAATAGATGAAGAAGATACTTATACAATGCCATCAACCAGAGATTATGAAA
TTCAAAGGGAGAGAATTGAACTGGGGCGCTGCATTGGTGAAGGACAGTTTGGAGATGTGCACCAAGGAAT
TTACATGAGTCCGGAAAATCCAGCTATGGCTGTAGCAATCAAAACATGTAAAAACTGCACCTCAGACAGC
GTTAGAGAAAAGTTCCTACAAGAAGCCTTAACAATGCGTCAGTTTGATCATCCTCACATTGTGAAGCTCA
TTGGAGTTATTACAGAAAACCCAGTGTGGATAATCATGGAGCTCTGTACACTTGGAGAGTTGAGATCGTT
TCTGCAAGTAAGAAAATTCAGCTTGGACCTGGCCTCCCTCATCCTCTACGCTTACCAGCTTAGCACAGCA
CTTGCTTACCTAGAGAGCAAAAGATTTGTACATAGAGATATTGCTGCTAGGAACGTGCTGGTATCTGCCA
CTGACTGTGTGAAATTGGGTGACTTTGGCTTATCCCGATACATGGAAGACAGTACTTACTATAAAGCTTC
CAAAGGAAAGTTACCTATCAAATGGATGGCTCCAGAGTCAATCAACTTCCGACGGTTTACCTCAGCAAGC
GATGTGTGGATGTTTGGTGTGTGTATGTGGGAGATCCTGATGCATGGGGTAAAGCCCTTCCAGGGAGTGA
AAAATAATGATGTTATTGGTCGGATTGAGAACGGTGAGCGGCTCCCCATGCCTCCGAACTGCCCTCCCAC
CCTCTACAGCCTTATGACCAAGTGCTGGGCATACGACCCTAGTAGACGACCCAGGTTTACTGAACTTAAA
GCACAACTCAGTACAATACTGGAGGAGGAGAAGCTGCAGCAAGAGGAACGAATGAGAATGGAATCCAGGC
GACAAGTCACAGTATCCTGGGACTCAGGAGGATCAGATGAAGCTCCTCCCAAGCCCAGCAGGCCTGGTTA
CCCCAGCCCAAGGTCCAGTGAAGGGTTTTATCCGAGTCCTCAGCATATGGTACAGCCAAATCACTACCAG
GTATCTGGCTACTCTGGTTCTCATGGGATACCAGCCATGGCAGGCAGCATTTATCCTGGGCAAGCTTCTC
TCTTGGATCAAACAGATTCCTGGAACCATCGACCTCAGGAAGTATCAGCATGGCAGCCAAACATGGAGGA
TTCGGGCACTTTGGATGTACGAGGAATGGGGCAGGTTCTGCCCACACATCTCATGGAGGAGAGGTTAATA
AGACAACAGCAAGAGATGGAAGAAGATCAACGCTGGCTTGAGAAAGAGGAACGATTCCTGGTAATGAAAC
CTGATGTGCGGCTCTCCAGAGGCAGCATTGAACGGGAGGACGGAGGTCTCCAGGGCCCAGCTGGTAACCA
GCACATATATCAGCCTGTGGGTAAACCAGATCATGCCGCTCCACCAAAGAAGCCCCCTCGCCCTGGAGCC
CCCCACTTGGGCAGCCTCGCGAGCCTGAACAGCCCCGTGGACAGCTACAACGAAGGCGTGAAGATCAAGC
CACAGGAAATCAGCCCTCCTCCTACGGCCAACCTGGACCGCTCCAATGACAAAGTCTATGAGAATGTAAC
CGGGCTGGTGAAAGCTGTCATAGAGATGTCCAGTAAAATACAGCCAGCTCCGCCAGAGGAGTACGTGCCC
ATGGTAAAGGAGGTTGGCTTGGCGCTGAGAACCTTGCTAGCAACAGTGGATGAGTCGCTGCCAGTGCTTC
CTGCAAGCACCCACAGAGAGATTGAGATGGCCCAGAAACTGCTGAACTCTGACCTGGCTGAGCTCATTAA
CAAGATGAAGCTGGCCCAGCAGTACGTCATGACCAGCCTGCAGCAGGAGTACAAGAAGCAAATGCTGACG
GCTGCTCACGCTCTGGCTGTGGATGCCAAGAACTTGCTGGATGTCATCGATCAAGCCAGACTGAAAATGA
TCAGCCAGTCCAGGCCCACTAAGCTGCCGTAGCCGAATTCTGCAGATGGGATCCACCGGATCTAGATAAC
TGATCATAATCAGCCATACCACATTTGTAGAGGTTTTACTTGCTTTAAAAAACCTCCCACACCTCCCCCT
GAACCTGAAACATAAAATGAATGCAATTGTTGTTGTTAACTTGTTTATTGCAGCTTATAATGGTTACAAA
TAAAGCAATAGCATCACAAATTTCACAAATAAAGCATTTTTTTCACTGCATTCTAGTTGTGGTTTGTCCA
AACTCATCAATGTATCTTAACGCGTAAATTGTAAGCGTTAATATTTTGTTAAAATTCGCGTTAAATTTTT
GTTAAATCAGCTCATTTTTTAACCAATAGGCCGAAATCGGCAAAATCCCTTATAAATCAAAAGAATAGAC
CGAGATAGGGT
[37 nt withheld, positions 4846-4882]
AAAGAACGTGGACTCCAACGTCAAAGG
[49 nt withheld, positions 4910-4958]
T
[91 nt withheld, positions 4960-5050]
G
[124 nt withheld, positions 5052-5175]
CAGGTGGCACTTTTCGGGGAAATGTGCGCGGAACCCCTATTTGTTTATTTTTCTAAATACATTCAAATAT
GTATCCGCTCATGAGACAATAACCCTGATAAATGCTTCAATAATATTGAAAAAGGAAGAGTCCTGAGGCG
GAAAGAACCAGCTGTGGAATGTGTGTCAGTTAGGGTGTGGAAAGTCCCCAGGCTCCCCAGCAGGCAGAAG
TATGCAAAGCATGCATCTCAATTAGTCAGCAACCAGGTGTGGAAAGTCCCCAGGCTCCCCAGCAGGCAGA
AGTATGCAAAGCATGCATCTCAATTAGTCAGCAACCATAGTCCCGCCCCTAACTCCGCCCATCCCGCCCC
TAACTCCGCCCAGTTCCGCCCATTCTCCGCCCCATGGCTGACTAATTTTTTTTATTTATGCAGAGGCCGA
GGCCGCCTCGGCCTCTGAGCTATTCCAGAAGTAGTGAGGAGGCTTTTTTGGAGGCCTAGGCTTTTGCAAA
GATCGATCAAGAGACAGGATGAGGATCGTTTCGCATGATTGAACAAGATGGATTGCACGCAGGTTCTCCG
GCCGCTTGGGTGGAGAGGCTATTCGGCTATGACTGGGCACAACAGACAATCGGCTGCTCTGATGCCGCCG
TGTTCCGGCTGTCAGCGCAGGGGCGCCCGGTTCTTTTTGTCAAGACCGACCTGTCCGGTGCCCTGAATGA
ACTGCAAGACGAGGCAGCGCGGCTATCGTGGCTGGCCACGACGGGCGTTCCTTGCGCAGCTGTGCTCGAC
GTTGTCACTGAAGCGGGAAGGGACTGGCTGCTATTGGGCGAAGTGCCGGGGCAGGATCTCCTGTCATCTC
ACCTTGCTCCTGCCGAGAAAGTATCCATCATGGCTGATGCAATGCGGCGGCTGCATACGCTTGATCCGGC
TACCTGCCCATTCGACCACCAAGCGAAACATCGCATCGAGCGAGCACGTACTCGGATGGAAGCCGGTCTT
GTCGATCAGGATGATCTGGACGAAGAGCATCAGGGGCTCGCGCCAGCCGAACTGTTCGCCAGGCTCAAGG
CGAGCATGCCCGACGGCGAGGATCTCGTCGTGACCCATGGCGATGCCTGCTTGCCGAATATCATGGTGGA
AAATGGCCGCTTTTCTGGATTCATCGACTGTGGCCGGCTGGGTGTGGCGGACCGCTATCAGGACATAGCG
TTGGCTACCCGTGATATTGCTGAAGAGCTTGGCGGCGAATGGGCTGACCGCTTCCTCGTGCTTTACGGTA
TCGCCGCTCCCGATTCGCAGCGCATCGCCTTCTATCGCCTTCTTGACGAGTTCTTCTGAGCGGGACTCTG
GGGTTCGAAATGACCGACCAAGCGACGCCCAACCTGCCATCACGAGATTTCGATTCCACCGCCGCCTTCT
ATGAAAGGTTGGGCTTCGGAATCGTTTTCCGGGACGCCGGCTGGATGATCCTCCAGCGCGGGGATCTCAT
GCTGGAGTTCTTCGCCCACCCTAGGGGGAGGCTAACTGAAACACGGAAGGAGACAATACCGGAAGGAACC
CGCGCTATGACGGCAATAAAAAGACAGAATAAAACGCACGGTGTTGGGTCGTTTGTTCATAAACGCGGGG
TTCGGTCCCAGGGCTGGCACTCTGTCGATACCCCACCGAGACCCCATTGGGGCCAATACGCCCGCGTTTC
TTCCTTTTCCCCACCCCACCCCCCAAGTTCGGGTGAAGGCCCAGGGCTCGCAGCCAACGTCGGGGCGGCA
GGCCCTGCCATAGCCTCAGGTTACTCATATATACTTTAGATTGATTTAAAACTTCATTTTTAATTTAAAA
GGATCTAGGTGAAGATCCTTTTTGATAATCTCATGACCAAAATCCCTTAACGTGAGTTTTCGTTCCACTG
AGCGTCAGACCCCGTAGAAAAGATCAAAGGATCTTCTTGAGATCCTTTTTTTCTGCGCGTAATCTGCTGC
TTGCAAACAAAAAAACCACCGCTACCAGCGGTGGTTTGTTTGCCGGATCAAGAGCTACCAACTCTTTTTC
CGAAGGTAACTGGCTTCAGCAGAGCGCAGATACCAAATACTGTTCTTCTAGTGTAGCCGTAGTTAGGCCA
CCACTTCAAGAACTCTGTAGCACCGCCTACATACCTCGCTCTGCTAATCCTGTTACCAGTGGCTGCTGCC
AGTGGCGATAAGTCGTGTCTTACCGGGTTGGACTCAAGACGATAGTTACCGGATAAGGCGCAGCGGTCGG
GCTGAACGGGGGGTTCGTGCACACAGCCCAGCTTGGAGCGAACGACCTACACCGAACTGAGATACCTACA
GCGTGAGCTATGAGAAAGCGCCACGCTTCCCGAAGGGAGAAAGGCGGACAGGTATCCGGTAAGCGGCAGG
GTCGGAACAGGAGAGCGCACGAGGGAGCTTCCAGGGGGAAACGCCTGGTATCTTTATAGTCCTGTCGGGT
TTCGCCACCTCTGACTTGAGCGTCGATTTTTGTGATGCTCGTCAGGGGGGCGGAGCCTATGGAAAAACGC
CAGCAACGCGGCCTTTTTACGGTTCCTGGCCTTTTGCTGGCCTTTTGCTCACATGTTCTTTCCTGCGTTA
TCCCCTGATTCTGTGGATAACCGTATTACCGCCATGCATTAGTTATTAATAGTAATCAATTACGGGGTCA
TTAGTTCATAGCCCATATATGGAGTTCCG
Features (pLannotate 1.2.2; 15 found; start..end, strand, type, name):
      1..304     +  enhancer       CMV enhancer: human cytomegalovirus immediate early enhancer
    305..508     +  promoter       CMV promoter: human cytomegalovirus (CMV) immediate early promoter
    553..1260    +  CDS            PAmCherry1: PAmCherry1 is a photoactivatable red fluorescent protein published in 2009, derived from Discosoma sp.. It is reported to be a rapidly-maturing monomer with high acid sensitivity.
   1276..4431    +  CDS            PTK2 (sequence partly withheld): FAK1_CHICK - Also known as FAK, FAK1. Experimental evidence at protein level: Swiss-Prot protein existence level 1. Non-receptor protein-tyrosine kinase that plays an essential role in regulating cell migration, adhesion, spreading, reorganization of the actin cytoskeleton, formation and disassembly of focal adhesions and cell protrusions, cell cycle progression, cell proliferation and apoptosis. Required for early embryonic development, embryonic angiogenesis, normal cardiomyocyte migration and proliferation, and normal heart development. Regulates axon growth and neuronal cell migration, axo
   4485..4569    +  CDS            large T antigen (fragment): large T antigen from SV40 (simian virus 40)
   4592..4713    +  polyA_signal   SV40 poly(A) signal: SV40 polyadenylation signal
   4747..5175    -  rep_origin     f1 ori (sequence partly withheld): f1 bacteriophage origin of replication; arrow indicates direction of (+) strand synthesis
   5202..5306    +  promoter       AmpR promoter: bla
   5308..5665    +  promoter       SV40 promoter: SV40 enhancer and early promoter
   5700..6494    +  CDS            NeoR/KanR: aminoglycoside phosphotransferase from Tn5; aph(3')-II (or nptII); confers resistance to neomycin, kanamycin, and G418 (Geneticin®)
   6515..6667    +  CDS            ble (fragment): BLE_KLEPN - Experimental evidence at protein level: Swiss-Prot protein existence level 1. Binding protein with a strong affinity to the bleomycin family of antibiotics. Binds to CL990; an antimitotic-antibiotic compound. From Klebsiella pneumoniae.
   6726..6773    +  polyA_signal   HSV TK poly(A) signal: herpes simplex virus thymidine kinase polyadenylation signal (Cole and Stacy, 1985)
   6864..6880    -  polyA_signal   bGH poly(A) signal (fragment): bovine growth hormone polyadenylation signal
   7102..7690    +  rep_origin     ori: high-copy-number ColE1/pMB1/pBR322/pUC origin of replication
   7805..7864    +  enhancer       CMV enhancer (fragment): human cytomegalovirus immediate early enhancer
