[The description below was written by a language model from this plasmid's Addgene catalogue record and pLannotate feature annotations shown in this document.]
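Description:
PA-mCherry1-FAK-5 is a mammalian expression plasmid built on the PA-mCherry1 fluorescent-protein backbone, encoding chicken (Gallus gallus) focal adhesion kinase fused to the photoactivatable red fluorescent protein PAmCherry1. In the 7,864-nt sequenced record, the human cytomegalovirus immediate early enhancer and promoter drive a PAmCherry1 coding sequence that is followed after a short linker by the PTK2/FAK open reading frame, so the fluorescent protein sits at the N-terminus of the kinase. The transcript is terminated by an SV40 polyadenylation signal; the small SV40 large T antigen fragment annotated just upstream of it is most likely part of that SV40-derived 3′ region rather than a functional element.

The rest of the plasmid is standard for this vector family. A high-copy ColE1/pUC-type origin supports propagation in E. coli, and an f1 origin allows single-stranded DNA production. A single Tn5 aminoglycoside phosphotransferase gene (NeoR/KanR) is placed behind both a bacterial bla promoter and the SV40 enhancer/early promoter and is followed by an HSV TK polyadenylation signal. It therefore gives kanamycin resistance in bacteria and G418 resistance for selecting stable mammalian transfectants. The short ble and bGH poly(A) fragments appear to be incidental annotation hits.

The construct is intended as a localization marker for focal adhesion kinase, a non-receptor tyrosine kinase that regulates focal adhesion assembly and turnover, cell spreading and migration. Because PAmCherry1 is dark until photoactivated, the fusion suits experiments that highlight or track selected protein pools. The excitation and emission values listed in the record (400/504 and 515/517) look atypical for a red fluorescent protein and should be checked independently.
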