Addgene plasmid #57175: PA-mCherry1-FAK-5
Purpose: Localization: Focal Adhesion Kinase, Excitation: 400 / 504, Emission: 515 / 517
Depositing lab: Michael Davidson. Depositing organization: Florida State University, Tallahassee.
Backbone
  Vector backbone: PA-mCherry1
  Backbone size w/o insert (bp): 4750
  Vector type: Mammalian Expression
  Selectable markers: Neomycin (select with G418)
Growth in bacteria
  Bacterial resistance: Kanamycin, 50 μg/mL
  Growth temperature: 37°C
  Growth strain: DH5alpha
  Copy number: High Copy
Gene/Insert
  Gene/Insert name: FAK
  Species: G. gallus (chicken)
  Promoter: CMV
  Tag / fusion protein: PA-mCherry1
  Cloning method: Unknown
  Sequencing primers: 5′ CMV-F; 3′ SV40pA-R
Terms and licenses: Academic/Nonprofit Terms; Industry Terms: Not Available to Industry
Depositor comments: . Excitation = 400 / 504; Emission = 515 / 517
How to cite: PA-mCherry1-FAK-5 was a gift from Michael Davidson (Addgene plasmid # 57175 ; http://n2t.net/addgene:57175 ; RRID:Addgene_57175)
