>Addgene plasmid #57175 | PA-mCherry1-FAK-5 | depositor partial sequence | sequence record 88321 | insert sequence
GACGTCAGATCCGCTAGCGCTACCGGTCGCCACCATGGTGAGCAAGGGCGAGGAGGATAACATGGCCATC
ATTAAGGAGTTCATGCGCTTCAAGGTGCACATGGAGGGGTCCGTGAACGGCCACGTGTTCGAGATCGAGG
GCGAGGGCGAGGGCCGCCCCTACGAGGGCACCCAGACCGCCAAGCTGAAGGTGACCAAGGGCGGCCCCCT
GCCCTTCACCTGGGACATCCTGAGCCCTCAGTTCATGTACGGCTCCAATGCCTACGTGAAGCACCCCGCC
GACATCCCCGACTACTTTAAGCTGTCCTTCCCCGAGGGCTTCAAGTGGGAGCGCGTGATGAAATTCGAGG
ACGGCGGCGTGGTGACCGTGACCCAGGACTCCTCCCTGCAGGACGGCGAGTTCATCTACAAGGTGAAGCT
GCGCGGCACCAACTTCCCCTCCGACGGCCCCGTGATGCAGAAGAAGACCATGGGCTGGGAGGCCCTCTCC
GAGCGGATGTACCCCGAGGACGGCGCCCTGAAGGGCGAGGTCAAGCCCAGAGTGAAGCTGAAGGACGGCG
GCCACTACGACGCTGAGGTCAAGACCACCTACAAGGCCAAGAAGCCCGTGCAGCTGCCCGGCGCCTACAA
CGTCAACCGCAAGCTGGACATCACCAGCCACAACGAGGACTACACCATCGTGGAGCAGTACGAGAGAGCC
GAGGGCCGCCACTCCACCGGCGGCATGGACGAGCTGTACAAGTCCGGACTCAGATCTATGGCAGCAGCTT
ACCTTGATCCAAACTTGAATCATACACCAAGTTCAAGTGCAAAGACGCACCTCGGTACTGGGATGGAGCG
TTCCCCGGGGGCCATGGAGCGAGTCCTAAAGGTTTTTCACTACTTTGAAAACAGCAGCGAGCCAACGACG
TGGGCCAGCATTATCCGGCATGGAGATGCTACTGATGTTCGAGGCATAATACAGAAGATTGTGGACTGTC
ACAAAGTGAAAAATGTGGCCTGCTATGGGTTGCGACTCAGTCATCTGCAGTCTGAGGAGGTTCACTGGCT
GCACCTGGACATGGGGGTATCCAATGTGAGAGAGAAATTTGAACTAGCACATCCTCCAGAAGAATGGAAA
TATGAACTGAGAATTCGGTACCTGCCC
[369 nt withheld, positions 1148-1516]
GACAAGGAATGCTTCAAGTGTGCCCTTGGTTCAAGCTGGATTATTTCAGTGGAGCTGGCAATTGGCCCAG
AGGAAGGAATCAGCTACCTTACAGACAAGGGTGCAAATCCAACTCACCTGGCAGATTTTAATCAAGTACA
AACTATTCAGTATTCAAACAGTGAAGACAAGGACAGAAAAGGGATGTTGCAACTGAAGATAGCTGGTGCA
CCTGAGCCTCTGACAGTGACAGCACCATCCTTAACCATTGCAGAGAATATGGCTGACTTGATAGACGGAT
ACTGCCGACTGGTGAATGGAGCCACGCAATCTTTTATTATCAGGCCACAGAAAGAAGGTGAAAGAGCTTT
ACCATCAATACCAAAGCTGGCCAACAATGAGAAGCAAGGAGTAAGGTCGCACACAGTCTCTGTATCAGAA
ACAGATGACTATGCAGAGATAATAGATGAAGAAGATACTTATACAATGCCATCAACCAGAGATTATGAAA
TTCAAAGGGAGAGAATTGAACTGGGGCGCTGCATTGGTGAAGGACAGTTTGGAGATGTGCACCAAGGAAT
TTACATGAGTCCGGAAAATCCAGCTATGGCTGTAGCAATCAAAACATGTAAAAACTGCACCTCAGACAGC
GTTAGAGAAAAGTTCCTACAAGAAGCCTTAACAATGCGTCAGTTTGATCATCCTCACATTGTGAAGCTCA
TTGGAGTTATTACAGAAAACCCAGTGTGGATAATCATGGAGCTCTGTACACTTGGAGAGTTGAGATCGTT
TCTGCAAGTAAGAAAATTCAGCTTGGACCTGGCCTCCCTCATCCTCTACGCTTACCAGCTTAGCACAGCA
CTTGCTTACCTAGAGAGCAAAAGATTTGTACATAGAGATATTGCTGCTAGGAACGTGCTGGTATCTGCCA
CTGACTGTGTGAAATTGGGTGACTTTGGCTTATCCCGATACATGGAAGACAGTACTTACTATAAAGCTTC
CAAAGGAAAGTTACCTATCAAATGGATGGCTCCAGAGTCAATCAACTTCCGACGGTTTACCTCAGCAAGC
GATGTGTGGATGTTTGGTGTGTGTATGTGGGAGATCCTGATGCATGGGGTAAAGCCCTTCCAGGGAGTGA
AAAATAATGATGTTATTGGTCGGATTGAGAACGGTGAGCGGCTCCCCATGCCTCCGAACTGCCCTCCCAC
CCTCTACAGCCTTATGACCAAGTGCTGGGCATACGACCCTAGTAGACGACCCAGGTTTACTGAACTTAAA
GCACAACTCAGTACAATACTGGAGGAGGAGAAGCTGCAGCAAGAGGAACGAATGAGAATGGAATCCAGGC
GACAAGTCACAGTATCCTGGGACTCAGGAGGATCAGATGAAGCTCCTCCCAAGCCCAGCAGGCCTGGTTA
CCCCAGCCCAAGGTCCAGTGAAGGGTTTTATCCGAGTCCTCAGCATATGGTACAGCCAAATCACTACCAG
GTATCTGGCTACTCTGGTTCTCATGGGATACCAGCCATGGCAGGCAGCATTTATCCTGGGCAAGCTTCTC
TCTTGGATCAAACAGATTCCTGGAACCATCGACCTCAGGAAGTATCAGCATGGCAGCCAAACATGGAGGA
TTCGGGCACTTTGGATGTACGAGGAATGGGGCAGGTTCTGCCCACACATCTCATGGAGGAGAGGTTAATA
AGACAACAGCAAGAGATGGAAGAAGATCAACGCTGGCTTGAGAAAGAGGAACGATTCCTGGTAATGAAAC
CTGATGTGCGGCTCTCCAGAGGCAGCATTGAACGGGAGGACGGAGGTCTCCAGGGCCCAGCTGGTAACCA
GCACATATATCAGCCTGTGGGTAAACCAGATCATGCCGCTCCACCAAAGAAGCCCCCTCGCCCTGGAGCC
CCCCACTTGGGCAGCCTCGCGAGCCTGAACAGCCCCGTGGACAGCTACAACGAAGGCGTGAAGATCAAGC
CACAGGAAATCAGCCCTCCTCCTACGGCCAACCTGGACCGCTCCAATGACAAAGTCTATGAGAATGTAAC
CGGGCTGGTGAAAGCTGTCATAGAGATGTCCAGTAAAATACAGCCAGCTCCGCCAGAGGAGTACGTGCCC
ATGGTAAAGGAGGTTGGCTTGGCGCTGAGAACCTTGCTAGCAACAGTGGATGAGTCGCTGCCAGTGCTTC
CTGCAAGCACCCACAGAGAGATTGAGATGGCCCAGAAACTGCTGAACTCTGACCTGGCTGAGCTCATTAA
CAAGATGAAGCTGGCCCAGCAGTACGTCATGACCAGCCTGCAGCAGGAGTACAAGAAGCAAATGCTGACG
GCTGCTCACGCTCTGGCTGTGGATGCCAAGAACTTGCTGGATGTCATCGATCAAGCCAGACTGAAAATGA
TCAGCCAGTCCAGGCCCACTAAGCTGCCGTAGCCGAATTCTGCAGATGGGATCCACCGGATCTAGATAAC
TGATCATAATCAGCCATACCACATTG
